>Addgene plasmid #78685 | acta2_mCherry_pA_pDestTolpA2 | depositor full sequence | sequence record 148925 | acta2_mCherry_pA_pDestTolpA2 sequence 7665 bps
ACTAMCHRRYADSTTACCACCTAAATTGTAAGCGTTAATATTTTGTTAAAATTCGCGTTAAATTTTTGTT
AAATCAGCTCATTTTTTAACCAATAGGCCGAAATCGGCAAAATCCCTTATAAATCAAAAGAATAGACCGA
GATAGGGT
[37 nt withheld, positions 149-185]
AAAGAACGTGGACTCCAACGTCAAAGG
[32 nt withheld, positions 213-244]
GCTGGCTAAGAACTCATCAGCCTCCCCGGTCCATCTACCCACGTACCAATGCACCAATTGGCCACAATGA
CGGCTACTACATGGTGCCATTCCTTCCTCTTTATAGGAATGGAGACTACCTCCTGTCCAACAAGGCTCTT
GGATACGAGTACGCCTACCTGTTGGACCCAGGTCATTGCACAACACCAGAAATGCCCTCTGATCTGCAAA
AGACGTGAATATCTGTTCAGACACCCATATCCACTCTGTTCCACACAGGTCAGAGGTTTGTCCAGGAGTT
CTTGACAGAGGTGTAAAAAGTACTCAAAAATTTTACTCAAGTGAAAGTACAAGTACTTAGGGAAAATTTT
ACTCAATTAAAAGTAAAAGTATCTGGCTAGAATCTTACTTGAGTAAAAGTAAAAAAGTACTCCATTAAAA
TTGTACTTGAGTATTAAGGAAGTAAAAGTAAAAGCAAGAAAGAAAACTAGAGATTCTTGTTTAAGCTTTT
AATCTCAAAAAACATTAAATGAAATGCATACAAGGTTTTATCCTGCTTTAGAACTGTTTGTATTTAATTA
TCAAACTATAAGACAGACAATCTAATGCCAGTACACGCTACTCAAAGTTGTAAAACCTCAGATTTAACTT
CAGTAGAAGCTGATTCTCAAAATTGTTAGTGTCAAGCCTAGCTCTTTTGGGGCTGAAAAGCAATCCTGCA
GTGCTGAAAAGCCTCTCACAGGCAGCCGATGCGGGAAGAGGTGTATTAGTCTTGATAGAGAGGCTGCAAA
TAGCAGGAAACGTGAGCAGAGACTCCCTGGTGTCTGAAACACAGGCCAGATGGGCCCTCGAGCAGGAAAC
AGCTATGACCATGATTACGCCAAGCTATCAACTTTGTATAGAAAAGTTGGCCACCTAGCTTCTCTCACCT
CCTTCTCTTTCTATTTTGCAAGCTTTATCTGATTACTCTTGAAACTCGCTGTGTAAAGGGTCAAAGAAGT
GCTGTTGTTGTTGTTGTTGTTTTTTGCACAGGTGTAAGCTGGCTTTAAATATTTTGGCTGGTTAGAGTGT
TTTCTGAGAAAGATTTGATCTACATTTCTGTAAATGTGATTGTGAGGATTGATTTTCCTAGAGACGTGCC
TTCTGAAAGATACATTTTCTACCTATCTTCCTTTTCTTTAAAGAAGCACTTAAAGTTTTAAAGAACAATT
CTGCATGGTTGTGTCTAAAGCATCCATATTTTAGTATCTTTATTGTGATTTTATAGTAAAATCTCTGTGG
GTGTGAGTGTTTTTTAAAGAGAGGTTCTGAATGGCTGTTGAAGCCTGTCTGATTTGTTAGGTTTTTGACT
AAATATGGTTCTTCTGGACCGCTGACCAGTCCCCTCTTTTCCTCACCCACTCTCTCTTTTTTCATAAACT
ATTAGGCAGAGAGAGACTGAGAGAGGGAGAGACCAAAGACAGACATGCTTCCCCATCATTTCCAAATTAG
GAAGTTTTCCCATGGTGCTCTCAGCAAGGGTCTTTAGGAAATGTGTGTACATATACATGAGTGTGTGTGC
ACATATAGAAAAGTACATTTTTCTTCGTAATGTATTGGTATTGTTATAATTGTGTTACTACTAACTTTTT
AGGATATATAACATATATTTAGAAAATTACATTTAAAAGACATTTAAAATACTTTTTAAACACTTTAAAT
TTATTGATCAATGTGTAAAAATTAATTAACAAATTAATCCATTATGGGTTTCCCTTATTGCATTATGTTT
TGCCAATTTTTAGCAATAAATGTTTTTATTTATTTGTTAACTCTTTAAGAACCCCACCAAGAAAAAAAAT
GTTTGGATTGCATTTCTTAACTCTTAATGTCACTAGTTACCACACTCAATGCCTTTTTTAACACATCCCA
TAGTTTCTAAAATATCAGCCTCTACTAAATGGTTGTAAAATCTACTAAATCTTTATTTTTTGAAGCATGA
AATAAAATACTTCAGATTCTTATTTAACATGTTTTCTTGTTGCTGTTTTTTTTTTTTTTTTTACAATAAA
ACCAAAATCGAGTGTAGTCGTACAACAGGATTATATTTGTTTGATTTTCTTTGTAAACTAACAATGCTTT
GTGTGTGAAGCATTATTTAAAGCAGTCATTATTTAAATGACTTTAACATTCATTATTTAAAACAGTTCAA
ACATGGTCAACCGTTTGGTAGAGGGGCAGTCAAAGGGTTAATGCTTATCAAAATAAGCATGTTGTTTCAT
TTTTACACAAATAATTTGTTTTACTTTACAACATTGAACATATTTTCACCCGTAATTGTCATTTTCAGTT
ATTTGAAACTTTTGTACATTTTAATTTGGTGTAGATGAACAACTGGGACTACTCATCTTTATTATTATAC
TTTCTCAAAAATGATGTTTGTTTTATGTATATTATATTTTATTTTACAAAAGTTTGAATTATTAAATGTG
AATGATGTCAACGCAGAGTTGACGCTTGAAATCAAAACTTCTTCCTTAATGCTTACCTGGAAAACGAAAG
ATAGGCATCAATTAGTTTATGAATGAACATAGCAGGAACACCTTGAATTCCTATTATTCCTATTTATAGT
TTAATGGGTGCGGTCCAGTCTTATCACACAAAACTCCCATAGACATAAATGGTTGTTTCCGGTCTGATTT
CTGACTCCGATAACTGAAAAAAGAAAACTTTGAAAGAACAATTTTTTCAGTTTGGTCATGCTTTACTTTG
ATGATCCGTTTGTTGAATTTAAGTTCAATTGCAACTAATTCTCATTAGATTATAAGTAGACTGTTAGGTT
GGGGTTAGGGTTAGTTTAAGTTGACATGTACTTGCAAAGTTTCTTATAATCAGTTAAATGTCTGTTGAAG
TAGCAGTATCACCAGATATTAAACTGACATACAGTCTACTAATACTCAAATGGATCATAAAAATCAAGGG
TTACCACCAGTTTATATGAAATGTCTCCAGAATATGATTAAGCTTACCACTGGGAGCAAAGGTGTTCTGA
AATTAACACAATACATTAACAACACACATTGTTGTCATGGGCTATGAGCGTCTGTGTAGCAGATCAGGCC
CAGCCCTGTGTTTATTCTCGTGCATAGTGAAGTCCCCACAATTTCTGAGGAGAAAAAAGGAAAAGGTCCA
TTGGAATGCCCAGAGTAAGGAGGCAAGAGGCCGCCCTGGTGCTGCCCGGATTGGAGTGTTTTCTCCCAGT
CATCCCTATAAGGCTTTAGTGGAGTGAGGCTACCGATCCGAGTGCAGCCCAGGCTCCTTGTTTGGGATGT
TAGAGGGTGTGGTGAGCAGAGATGGAAACTACATAAGTACACCACAAACCAGTGAGGTGTACACCAAGTT
TGTACAAAAAAGCAGGCTCCACCATGGTGAGCAAGGGCGAGGAGGACAACATGGCCATCATCAAGGAGTT
CATGCGCTTCAAGGTGCACATGGAGGGCTCCGTGAACGGCCACGAGTTCGAGATCGAGGGCGAGGGCGAG
GGCCGCCCCTACGAGGGCACCCAGACCGCCAAGCTGAAGGTGACCAAGGGCGGCCCCCTGCCCTTCGCCT
GGGACATCCTGTCCCCTCAGTTCATGTACGGCTCCAAGGCCTACGTGAAGCACCCCGCCGACATCCCCGA
CTACTTGAAGCTGTCCTTCCCCGAGGGCTTCAAGTGGGAGCGCGTGATGAACTTCGAGGACGGCGGCGTG
GTGACCGTGACCCAGGACTCCTCCCTGCAGGACGGCGAGTTCATCTACAAGGTGAAGCTGCGCGGCACCA
ACTTCCCCTCCGACGGCCCCGTAATGCAGAAGAAGACCATGGGCTGGGAGGCCTCCTCCGAGCGGATGTA
CCCCGAGGACGGCGCCCTGAAGGGCGAGATCAAGCAGAGGCTGAAGCTGAAGGACGGCGGCCACTACGAC
GCCGAGGTCAAGACCACCTACAAGGCCAAGAAGCCCGTGCAGCTGCCCGGCGCCTACAACGTCAACATCA
AGCTGGACATCACCTCCCACAACGAGGACTACACCATCGTGGAACAGTACGAGCGCGCCGAGGGCCGCCA
CTCCACCGGCGGCATGGACGAGCTGTACAAGTAAGACCCAGCTTTCTTGTACAAAGTGGGGGATCCAGAC
ATGATAAGATACATTGATGAGTTTGGACAAACCACAACTAGAATGCAGTGAAAAAAATGCTTTATTTGTG
AAATTTGTGATGCTATTGCTTTATTTGTAACCATTATAAGCTGCAATAAACAAGTTAACAACAACAATTG
CATTCATTTTATGTTTCAGGTTCAGGGGGAGGTGTGGGAGGTTTTTTCCAACTTATTATACATAGTTGAT
AATTCACTGGCCGTCGTTTTACGGTACCATCGATGATGATCCAGACATGATAAGATACATTGATGAGTTT
GGACAAACCACAACTAGAATGCAGTGAAAAAAATGCTTTATTTGTGAAATTTGTGATGCTATTGCTTTAT
TTGTAACCATTATAAGCTGCAATAAACAAGTTAACAACAACAATTGCATTCATTTTATGTTTCAGGTTCA
GGGGGAGGTGTGGGAGGTTTTTTAAAGCAAGTAAAACCTCTACAAATGTGGTATGGCTGATTATGATCCT
CTAGATCAGATCTGCGAAGATACGGCCACGGGTGCTCTTGATCCTGTGGCTGATTTTGGACTGTGCTGCT
CGCAGCTGCTGATGAATCACATACTTCCTCCATTTTCTTCCACTGATTGACTGTTATAATTTCCCTAATT
TCCAGGTCAAGGTGCTGTGCATTGTGGTAATAGATGTGACATGACGTCACTTCCAAAGGACCAATGAACA
TGTCTGACCAATTTCATATAATGTGAAAACGATTTTCATAGGCAGAATAAATAACATTTAAATTAAACTG
GGCATCAGCGCAATTCAATTGGTTTGGTAATAGCAAGGGAAAATAGAATGAAGTGATCTCCAAAAAATAA
GTACTTTTTGACTGTAAATAAAATTGTAAGGAGTAAAAAGTACTTTTTTTTCTAAAAAAATGTAATTAAG
TAAAAGTAAAAGTATTGATTTTTAATTGTACTCAAGTAAAGTAAAAATCCCCAAAAATAATACTTAAGTA
CAGTAATCAAGTAAAATTACTCAAGTACTTTACACCTCTGGTTCTTGACCCCCTACCTTCAGCAAGCCCA
GCAGATCCACTAGTTCTAGAGCGGCCGCCACCGCGGTGGAGCTCCAGCTTTTGTTCCCTTTAGTGAGGGT
TAATTGCGCGCTTGGCGTAATCATGGTCATAGCTGTTTCCTGTGTGAAATTGTTATCCGCTCACAATTCC
ACACAACATACGAGCCGGAAGCATAAAGTGTAAAGCCTGGGGTGCCTAATGAGTGAGCTAACTCACATTA
ATTGCGTTGCGCTCACTGCCCGCTTTCCAGTCGGGAAACCTGTCGTGCCAGCTGCATTAATGAATCGGCC
AACGCGCGGGGAGAGGCGGTTTGCGTATTGGGCGCTCTTCCGCTTCCTCGCTCACTGACTCGCTGCGCTC
GGTCGTTCGGCTGCGGCGAGCGGTATCAGCTCACTCAAAGGCGGTAATACGGTTATCCACAGAATCAGGG
GATAACGCAGGAAAGAACATGTGAGCAAAAGGCCAGCAAAAGGCCAGGAACCGTAAAAAGGCCGCGTTGC
TGGCGTTTTTCCATAGGCTCCGCCCCCCTGACGAGCATCACAAAAATCGACGCTCAAGTCAGAGGTGGCG
AAACCCGACAGGACTATAAAGATACCAGGCGTTTCCCCCTGGAAGCTCCCTCGTGCGCTCTCCTGTTCCG
ACCCTGCCGCTTACCGGATACCTGTCCGCCTTTCTCCCTTCGGGAAGCGTGGCGCTTTCTCATAGCTCAC
GCTGTAGGTATCTCAGTTCGGTGTAGGTCGTTCGCTCCAAGCTGGGCTGTGTGCACGAACCCCCCGTTCA
GCCCGACCGCTGCGCCTTATCCGGTAACTATCGTCTTGAGTCCAACCCGGTAAGACACGACTTATCGCCA
CTGGCAGCAGCCACTGGTAACAGGATTAGCAGAGCGAGGTATGTAGGCGGTGCTACAGAGTTCTTGAAGT
GGTGGCCTAACTACGGCTACACTAGAAGGACAGTATTTGGTATCTGCGCTCTGCTGAAGCCAGTTACCTT
CGGAAAAAGAGTTGGTAGCTCTTGATCCGGCAAACAAACCACCGCTGGTAGCGGTGGTTTTTTTGTTTGC
AAGCAGCAGATTACGCGCAGAAAAAAAGGATCTCAAGAAGATCCTTTGATCTTTTCTACGGGGTCTGACG
CTCAGTGGAACGAAAACTCACGTTAAGGGATTTTGGTCATGAGATTATCAAAAAGGATCTTCACCTAGAT
CCTTTTAAATTAAAAATGAAGTTTTAAATCAATCTAAAGTATATATGAGTAAACTTGGTCTGACAGTTAC
CAATGCTTAATCAGTGAGGCACCTATCTCAGCGATCTGTCTATTTCGTTCATCCATAGTTGCCTGACTCC
CCGTCGTGTAGATAACTACGATACGGGAGGGCTTACCATCTGGCCCCAGTGCTGCAATGATACCGCGAGA
CCCACGCTCACCGGCTCCAGATTTATCAGCAATAAACCAGCCAGCCGGAAGGGCCGAGCGCAGAAGTGGT
CCTGCAACTTTATCCGCCTCCATCCAGTCTATTAATTGTTGCCGGGAAGCTAGAGTAAGTAGTTCGCCAG
TTAATAGTTTGCGCAACGTTGTTGCCATTGCTACAGGCATCGTGGTGTCACGCTCGTCGTTTGGTATGGC
TTCATTCAGCTCCGGTTCCCAACGATCAAGGCGAGTTACATGATCCCCCATGTTGTGCAAAAAAGCGGTT
AGCTCCTTCGGTCCTCCGATCGTTGTCAGAAGTAAGTTGGCCGCAGTGTTATCACTCATGGTTATGGCAG
CACTGCATAATTCTCTTACTGTCATGCCATCCGTAAGATGCTTTTCTGTGACTGGTGAGTACTCAACCAA
GTCATTCTGAGAATAGTGTATGCGGCGACCGAGTTGCTCTTGCCCGGCGTCAATACGGGATAATACCGCG
CCACATAGCAGAACTTTAAAAGTGCTCATCATTGGAAAACGTTCTTCGGGGCGAAAACTCTCAAGGATCT
TACCGCTGTTGAGATCCAGTTCGATGTAACCCACTCGTGCACCCAACTGATCTTCAGCATCTTTTACTTT
CACCAGCGTTTCTGGGTGAGCAAAAACAGGAAGGCAAAATGCCGCAAAAAAGGGAATAAGGGCGACACGG
AAATGTTGAATACTCATACTCTTCCTTTTTCAATATTATTGAAGCATTTATCAGGGTTATTGTCTCATGA
GCGGATACATATTTGAATGTATTTAGAAAAATAAACAAATAGGGGTTCCGCGCACATTTCCCCGAAAAGT
G
Features (pLannotate 1.2.2; 19 found; start..end, strand, type, name):
     23..244     -  rep_origin     M13 ori (fragment) (sequence partly withheld): M13 bacteriophage origin of replication; arrow indicates direction of (+) strand synthesis
    244..531     +  CDS            tyr (fragment) (sequence partly withheld): TYRO_ORYLA - Also known as tyro. Experimental evidence at transcript level: Swiss-Prot protein existence level 2. This is a copper-containing oxidase that functions in the formation of pigments such as melanins and other polyphenolic compounds. From Oryzias latipes (Japanese rice fish) (Japanese killifish).
   1113..1133    +  protein_bind   attB4: mutant version of attB; core recombination site for the Gateway® BP reaction BP Clonase™
   3599..3619    +  protein_bind   attB1: mutant version of attB; core recombination site for the Gateway® BP reaction BP Clonase™
   3628..4335    +  CDS            mCherry: mCherry is a basic (constitutively fluorescent) red fluorescent protein published in 2004, derived from Discosoma sp.. It is reported to be a very rapidly-maturing monomer with low acid sensitivity.
   4343..4363    -  protein_bind   attB2: mutant version of attB; core recombination site for the Gateway® BP reaction BP Clonase™
   4366..4500    -  polyA_signal   SV40 poly(A) signal: SV40 polyadenylation signal
   4586..4606    +  CDS            lacZα (fragment): LacZα fragment of β-galactosidase; lacZ fragment
   4622..4756    -  polyA_signal   SV40 poly(A) signal: SV40 polyadenylation signal
   4779..4862    -  CDS            large T antigen (fragment): large T antigen from SV40 (simian virus 40)
   5428..5468    -  misc_feature   MCS (fragment): pBluescript multiple cloning site
   5481..5499    -  promoter       T3 promoter: promoter for bacteriophage T3 RNA polymerase
   5544..5560    -  protein_bind   lac operator: The lac repressor binds to the lac operator to inhibit transcription in E. coli. This inhibition can be relieved by adding lactose or isopropyl-β-D-thiogalactopyranoside (IPTG). lac repressor encoded by lacI
   5568..5598    -  promoter       lac promoter: promoter for the E. coli lac operon
   5613..5634    -  protein_bind   CAP binding site: CAP binding activates transcription in the presence of cAMP. E. coli catabolite activator protein
   5647..5739    -  CDS            lacI (fragment): lac repressor; lacI; The lac repressor binds to the lac operator to inhibit transcription in E. coli. This inhibition can be relieved by adding lactose or isopropyl-β-D-thiogalactopyranoside (IPTG).
   5922..6510    -  rep_origin     ori: high-copy-number ColE1/pMB1/pBR322/pUC origin of replication
   6681..7541    -  CDS            AmpR: β-lactamase; bla; confers resistance to ampicillin, carbenicillin, and related antibiotics
   7542..7646    -  promoter       AmpR promoter: bla
