[The description below was written by a language model from this plasmid's Addgene catalogue record and pLannotate feature annotations shown in this document.]
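Description:
acta2_mCherry_pA_pDestTolpA2 is a zebrafish transgenesis plasmid assembled by multisite Gateway cloning into the Tol2kit destination backbone pDestTol pA2. It is maintained in E. coli through a high-copy ColE1/pUC-type origin and selected with ampicillin via the AmpR (β-lactamase) gene and its own promoter. Remnants of a pBluescript-style backbone are also annotated: a partial M13/f1 origin, lac promoter and operator elements, a T3 promoter and a fragment of the multiple cloning site. The record lists the vector type as unspecified and the copy number as unknown.

The payload is a reporter cassette in which the zebrafish acta2 (alpha smooth muscle actin) promoter drives mCherry. In the annotated 7,665 nt sequence, the roughly 2.5 kb interval between attB4 and attB1 has no annotated features and corresponds in position to the 5′ entry element, presumably the acta2 regulatory sequence, although the catalogue gives an insert size of 3,428 bp. The mCherry coding sequence sits between attB1 and attB2. It is followed by an SV40 polyadenylation signal from the 3′ entry element and a second SV40 poly(A) signal. Although the catalogue lists mCherry as a C-terminal tag, the stated purpose and layout indicate a promoter-driven reporter rather than a fusion protein. The Tol2 transposon arms are not explicitly annotated. However, the medaka tyrosinase fragment upstream of attB4 probably reflects Tol2-associated sequence, since that element was originally found in the medaka tyrosinase locus.

The construct is used to generate acta2:mCherry transgenic zebrafish, typically by Tol2 transposase-mediated genomic integration. The associated publication describes such lines as marking vascular mural cells and visceral smooth muscle cells.
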