Addgene plasmid #78685: acta2_mCherry_pA_pDestTolpA2
Purpose: acta2:mCherry transgenesis construct
Depositing lab: Sarah Childs. Depositing organization: University of Calgary. Publication: An alpha-smooth muscle actin (acta2/alphasma) zebrafish transgenic line marking vascular mural cells and visceral smooth muscle cells. Whitesell TR, Kennedy RM, Carter AD, Rollins EL, Georgijevic S, Santoro MM, Childs SJ. PLoS One. 2014 Mar 3;9(3):e90590. doi: 10.1371/journal.pone.0090590. eCollection 2014. PONE-D-13-28889 PubMed 24594685.
Backbone
  Vector backbone: pDestTol pA2
  Backbone manufacturer: Koichi Kawakami/ Chi-Bin Chien
  Backbone size w/o insert (bp): 2417
  Vector type: Unspecified
Growth in bacteria
  Bacterial resistance: Ampicillin, 100 μg/mL
  Growth temperature: 37°C
  Growth strain: DH5alpha
  Copy number: Unknown
Gene/Insert
  Gene/Insert name: acta2 promoter (alt names: actin, alpha 2, smooth muscle, aorta; alpha smooth muscle actin)
  Species: D. rerio (zebrafish)
  Insert size (bp): 3428
  GenBank ID: NM_212620.1
  Entrez Gene: acta2 (a.k.a. wu:fb63d03)
  Promoter: acta2
  Tag / fusion protein: mCherry (C terminal on insert)
  Cloning method: Gateway Cloning
  Sequencing primers: 5′ Tol2-F; 3′ mCherry-R
Resource information
  A portion of this plasmid was derived from a plasmid made by: We gateway cloned this combination using our acta2 promoter and components from Tol2kit.
Terms and licenses: Academic/Nonprofit Terms; Industry Terms: Not Available to Industry
How to cite: acta2_mCherry_pA_pDestTolpA2 was a gift from Sarah Childs (Addgene plasmid # 78685 ; http://n2t.net/addgene:78685 ; RRID:Addgene_78685)
