>Addgene plasmid #78685 | acta2_mCherry_pA_pDestTolpA2 | addgene partial sequence | sequence record 147964 | Tol2-F 5'-CAATCCTGCAGTGCTGAAAA-3'
GTGTATTAGTCTTGATAGAGAGGCTGCAAATAGCAGGAAACGTGAGCAGAGACTCCCTGGTGTCTGAAAC
ACAGGCCAGATGGGCCCTCGAGCAGGAAACAGCTATGACCATGATTACGCCAAGCTATCAACTTTGTATA
GAAAAGTTGGCCACCTAGCTTCTCTCACCTCCTTCTCTTTCTATTTTGCAAGCTTTATCTGATTACTCTT
GAAACTCGCTGTGTAAAGGGTCAAAGAAGTGCTGTTGTTGTTGTTGTTGTTTTTTGCACAGGTGTAAGCT
GGCTTTAAATATTTTGGCTGGTTAGAGTGTTTTCTGAGAAAGATTTGATCTACATTTCTGTAAATGTGAT
TGTGAGGATTGATTTTCCTAGAGACGTGCCTTCTGAAAGATACATTTTCTACCTATCTTCCTTTTCTTTA
AAGAAGCACTTAAAGTTTTAAAGAACAATTCTGCATGGTTGTGTCTAAAGCATCCATATTTTAGTATCTT
TATTGTGATTTTATAGTAAAATCTCTGTGGGTGTGAGTGTTTTTTAAAGAGAGGTTCTGAATGGCTGTTG
AAGCCTGTCTGATTTGTTAGGTTTTTGACTAAATATGGTTCTTCTGGACCGCTGACCAGTCCCCTCTTTT
CCTCACCCACTCTCTCTTTTTTCATAAACTATTAGGCAGAGAGAGACTGAGAGAGGGAGAGACCAAAGAC
AGACATGCTTCCCCATCATTTCCAAATTAGGAAGTTTTCCCATGGTGCTCTCAGCAAGGGTCTT
