>Addgene plasmid #78685 | acta2_mCherry_pA_pDestTolpA2 | addgene partial sequence | sequence record 148923 | mCherry-R 5'-TTGGTCACCTTCAGCTTGG-3'
CTCGTGGCCGTTCACGGAGCCCTCCATGTGCACCTTGAAGCGCATGAACTCCTTGATGATGGCCATGTTG
TCCTCCTCGCCCTTGCTCACCATGGTGGAGCCTGCTTTTTTGTACAAACTTGGTGTACACCTCACTGGTT
TGTGGTGTACTTATGTAGTTTCCATCTCTGCTCACCACACCCTCTAACATCCCAAACAAGGAGCCTGGGC
TGCACTCGGATCGGTAGCCTCACTCCACTAAAGCCTTATAGGGATGACTGGGAGAAAACACTCCAATCCG
GGCAGCACCAGGGCGGCCTCTTGCCTCCTTACTCTGGGCATTCCAATGGACCTTTTCCTTTTTTCTCCTC
AGAAATTGTGGGGACTTCACTATGCACGAGAATAAACACAGGGCTGGGCCTGATCTGCTACACAGACGCT
CATAGCCCATGACAACAATGTGTGTTGTTAATGTATTGTGTTAATTTCAGAACACCTTTGCTCCCAGTGG
TAAGCTTAATCATATTCTGGAGACATTTCATATAAACTGGTGGTAACCCTTGATTTTTATGATCCATTTG
AGTATTAGTAGACTGTATGTCAGTTTAATATCTGGTGATACTGCTACTTCAACAGACATTTAACTGATTA
TAAGAAACTTTGCAAGTACATGTCAACTTAAACTAACCCTAACCCCAACCTAACAGTCTACTTATAATCT
AATGAGAATTAGTTGCAATTGAACTTAAATTCAACAAACGGATCATCAAAGTAAAGCATGACCAAACTGA
AA
